Addgene plasmid #66414: HTR6-Tango
Purpose: Expression of G protein-coupled receptors for PRESTO-Tango: parallel receptorome expression and screening via transcriptional output, with transcriptional activation following arrestin translocation
Depositing lab: Bryan Roth. Publication: PRESTO-Tango as an open-source resource for interrogation of the druggable human GPCRome. Kroeze WK, Sassano MF, Huang XP, Lansu K, McCorvy JD, Giguere PM, Sciaky N, Roth BL. Nat Struct Mol Biol. 2015 May;22(5):362-9. doi: 10.1038/nsmb.3014. Epub 2015 Apr 20. PubMed 25895059.
Backbone
  Vector backbone: empty Tango
  Backbone size w/o insert (bp): 6632
  Vector type: Mammalian Expression
  Selectable markers: Neomycin (select with G418)
Growth in bacteria
  Bacterial resistance: Ampicillin, 100 μg/mL
  Growth temperature: 37°C
  Growth strain: DH5alpha
  Copy number: High Copy
Gene/Insert
  Gene/Insert name: HTR6
  Species: H. sapiens (human)
  Insert size (bp): 1320
  Entrez Gene: HTR6 (a.k.a. 5-HT6, 5-HT6R)
  Promoter: CMV
  Tag / fusion protein: FLAG (N terminal on backbone)
  Cloning method: Restriction Enzyme; 5′ cloning site NotI (not destroyed); 3′ cloning site XhoI (unknown if destroyed)
  Sequencing primers: 5′ CMV-F; 3′ Tet-R
Terms and licenses: Academic/Nonprofit Terms; Industry Terms: Not Available to Industry
Depositor comments: Please note: Most of the PRESTO-Tango vectors do not contain the XhoI cut site downstream of the tTA sequence and instead carry an XbaI site. If you need to perform an XhoI digest we recommend sequencing with a forward primer at the C-terminus of tTA to determine which of the two sites is present. Suggested primer: 5-gagctccacttagacggcgagg-3. Original backbone was pcDNA3.1(+). These plasmids were generated as part of the Illuminating the Druggable Genome (IDG) program sponsored by the NIH Common Fund. The goal of this program is to identify, gather, and distribute information and resources for proteins that currently are not well-studied yet belong to commonly drug-targeted protein families: protein kinases, non-olfactory G-protein coupled receptors (GPCRs), and ion channels. The IDG program is designed to develop fundamental research tools for understudied proteins, elucidate their function, and disseminate the IDG-related resources and data to the greater scientific community.
How to cite: HTR6-Tango was a gift from Bryan Roth (Addgene plasmid # 66414 ; http://n2t.net/addgene:66414 ; RRID:Addgene_66414)
