[The description below was written by a language model from this plasmid's Addgene catalogue record and pLannotate feature annotations shown in this document.]
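Description:
HTR6-Tango is a mammalian expression plasmid from the PRESTO-Tango GPCR collection, built on an "empty Tango" backbone that was originally derived from pcDNA3.1(+). It is propagated in E. coli as a high-copy plasmid through a ColE1/pUC-type origin with ampicillin resistance (AmpR). It also carries an f1 origin and an SV40 promoter-driven neomycin resistance cassette with an SV40 polyadenylation signal, which allows G418 selection in mammalian cells. The sequenced record is 7,955 nt, consistent with the stated backbone plus a 1,320 bp insert.

The payload is a single fusion open reading frame driven by the CMV enhancer/promoter and terminated by the bGH polyadenylation signal, with a T7 promoter lying upstream of the coding region. An N-terminal FLAG epitope supplied by the backbone precedes the human HTR6 coding sequence, which encodes the 5-HT6 serotonin receptor, a GPCR coupled to stimulation of adenylate cyclase. Downstream of the receptor, the annotation shows a short fragment of the vasopressin V2 receptor (AVPR2), followed by TetR and the VP16 activation domain, which together make up the tTA transcription factor. In the Tango design, the V2 tail segment generally serves to strengthen arrestin recruitment. Arrestin translocation to the activated receptor then leads to release of tTA, which drives a reporter, giving a transcriptional readout of receptor activation. The protease cleavage site expected between the V2 tail and tTA is not annotated in the feature table. The insert was cloned with NotI at the 5′ end. The depositor notes that the site downstream of tTA may be XbaI rather than XhoI in many vectors of this series. The construct is intended for parallel screening of ligands across the human GPCRome.
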