Features (pLannotate 1.2.2; 24 found; start..end, strand, type, name):
     28..80      -  misc_feature   bom (fragment): basis of mobility region from pBR322
    235..614     +  enhancer       CMV enhancer: human cytomegalovirus immediate early enhancer
    615..818     +  promoter       CMV promoter: human cytomegalovirus (CMV) immediate early promoter
    814..847     +  LTR            5' LTR (truncated) (fragment): truncated 5' long terminal repeat (LTR) from HIV-1
    863..881     +  promoter       T7 promoter: promoter for bacteriophage T7 RNA polymerase
   1040..1060    +  CDS            3xFLAG (fragment): three tandem FLAG® epitope tags
   1073..2392    +  CDS            HTR6: 5HT6R_HUMAN - Experimental evidence at protein level: Swiss-Prot protein existence level 1. This is one of the several different receptors for 5- hydroxytryptamine (serotonin), a biogenic hormone that functions as a neurotransmitter, a hormone, and a mitogen. The activity of this receptor is mediated by G proteins that stimulate adenylate cyclase. It has a high affinity for tricyclic psychotropic drugs (By similarity). Controls pyramidal neurons migration during corticogenesis, through the regulation of CDK5 activity (By similarity). Is an activator of TOR signaling (PubMed:23027611). From Hom
   2405..2485    +  CDS            AVPR2 (fragment): V2R_HUMAN - Also known as ADHR, DIR, DIR3, V2R. Experimental evidence at protein level: Swiss-Prot protein existence level 1. Receptor for arginine vasopressin. The activity of this receptor is mediated by G proteins which activate adenylate cyclase. Involved in renal water reabsorption. From Homo sapiens (Human).
   2513..3126    +  CDS            TetR (fragment): tetracycline repressor TetR; tetR from transposon Tn10; TetR binds to the tetracycline operator tetO to inhibit transcription. This inhibition can be relieved by adding tetracycline or doxycycline.
   3278..3511    +  CDS            VP16 AD: transcriptional activation domain of herpes simplex virus protein VP16 (Triezenberg et al., 1988; Cousens et al., 1989); UL48
   3552..3776    +  polyA_signal   bGH poly(A) signal: bovine growth hormone polyadenylation signal
   3780..3801    +  promoter       SV40 promoter (fragment): SV40 enhancer and early promoter
   3822..4250    +  rep_origin     f1 ori (sequence partly withheld): f1 bacteriophage origin of replication; arrow indicates direction of (+) strand synthesis
   4264..4593    +  promoter       SV40 promoter: SV40 enhancer and early promoter
   4660..5451    +  CDS            neo: KKA2_KLEPN - Also known as kan, nptII. Experimental evidence at protein level: Swiss-Prot protein existence level 1. Resistance to kanamycin, neomycin, paromomycin, ribostamycin, butirosin and gentamicin B. From Klebsiella pneumoniae.
   5475..5633    +  CDS            ble (fragment): BLE_KLEPN - Experimental evidence at protein level: Swiss-Prot protein existence level 1. Binding protein with a strong affinity to the bleomycin family of antibiotics. Binds to CL990; an antimitotic-antibiotic compound. From Klebsiella pneumoniae.
   5628..5749    +  polyA_signal   SV40 poly(A) signal: SV40 polyadenylation signal
   5822..5838    -  protein_bind   lac operator: The lac repressor binds to the lac operator to inhibit transcription in E. coli. This inhibition can be relieved by adding lactose or isopropyl-β-D-thiogalactopyranoside (IPTG). lac repressor encoded by lacI
   5846..5876    -  promoter       lac promoter: promoter for the E. coli lac operon
   5891..5912    -  protein_bind   CAP binding site: CAP binding activates transcription in the presence of cAMP. E. coli catabolite activator protein
   5925..6017    -  CDS            lacI (fragment): lac repressor; lacI; The lac repressor binds to the lac operator to inhibit transcription in E. coli. This inhibition can be relieved by adding lactose or isopropyl-β-D-thiogalactopyranoside (IPTG).
   6200..6788    -  rep_origin     ori: high-copy-number ColE1/pMB1/pBR322/pUC origin of replication
   6959..7819    -  CDS            AmpR: β-lactamase; bla; confers resistance to ampicillin, carbenicillin, and related antibiotics
   7820..7924    -  promoter       AmpR promoter: bla
>Addgene plasmid #66414 | HTR6-Tango | addgene full sequence | sequence record 456564 | Addgene NGS Result
GACGGATCGGGAGATCTCCCGATCCCCTATGGTGCACTCTCAGTACAATCTGCTCTGATGCCGCATAGTT
AAGCCAGTATCTGCTCCCTGCTTGTGTGTTGGAGGTCGCTGAGTAGTGCGCGAGCAAAATTTAAGCTACA
ACAAGGCAAGGCTTGACCGACAATTGCATGAAGAATCTGCTTAGGGTTAGGCGTTTTGCGCTGCTTCGCG
ATGTACGGGCCAGATATACGCGTTGACATTGATTATTGACTAGTTATTAATAGTAATCAATTACGGGGTC
ATTAGTTCATAGCCCATATATGGAGTTCCGCGTTACATAACTTACGGTAAATGGCCCGCCTGGCTGACCG
CCCAACGACCCCCGCCCATTGACGTCAATAATGACGTATGTTCCCATAGTAACGCCAATAGGGACTTTCC
ATTGACGTCAATGGGTGGAGTATTTACGGTAAACTGCCCACTTGGCAGTACATCAAGTGTATCATATGCC
AAGTACGCCCCCTATTGACGTCAATGACGGTAAATGGCCCGCCTGGCATTATGCCCAGTACATGACCTTA
TGGGACTTTCCTACTTGGCAGTACATCTACGTATTAGTCATCGCTATTACCATGGTGATGCGGTTTTGGC
AGTACATCAATGGGCGTGGATAGCGGTTTGACTCACGGGGATTTCCAAGTCTCCACCCCATTGACGTCAA
TGGGAGTTTGTTTTGGCACCAAAATCAACGGGACTTTCCAAAATGTCGTAACAACTCCGCCCCATTGACG
CAAATGGGCGGTAGGCGTGTACGGTGGGAGGTCTATATAAGCAGAGCTCTCTGGCTAACTAGAGAACCCA
CTGCTTACTGGCTTATCGAAATTAATACGACTCACTATAGGGAGACCCAAGCTGGCTAGCGTTTAAACTT
AAGCTTGGTACCGAGCTCGGATCCACTAGTCCAGTGTGGTGGAATTCTGCAGATATCCAGCACAGTGGCG
GCCGCGCCACCATGAAGACGATCATCGCCCTGAGCTACATCTTCTGCCTGGTATTCGCCGACTACAAGGA
CGATGATGACGCCAGCATCGATATGGTGCCCGAGCCGGGCCCAACTGCTAACAGCACCCCAGCTTGGGGG
GCTGGTCCTCCAAGCGCCCCAGGTGGCAGTGGTTGGGTTGCTGCAGCATTGTGCGTGGTTATCGCCCTGA
CAGCTGCCGCAAACAGCCTGCTCATTGCTCTTATTTGTACCCAACCCGCACTCCGGAATACGTCTAATTT
TTTCCTGGTCTCACTGTTCACGAGCGACCTTATGGTCGGGCTCGTAGTCATGCCTCCTGCTATGTTGAAC
GCCCTGTATGGGAGATGGGTCCTGGCAAGGGGTCTTTGCCTTCTGTGGACCGCATTTGACGTCATGTGCT
GTAGTGCCAGCATCTTGAACCTCTGTTTGATTAGTCTGGATAGATATCTGCTGATTCTGAGCCCACTTAG
ATACAAGCTGCGGATGACTCCGCTCCGGGCCCTCGCTTTGGTGCTGGGCGCCTGGTCTCTGGCAGCACTG
GCTTCATTCTTGCCTTTGCTGCTGGGCTGGCACGAATTGGGGCACGCAAGGCCGCCAGTTCCAGGCCAGT
GTAGGCTGCTTGCCTCCCTGCCCTTCGTGTTGGTGGCTTCCGGCCTCACATTCTTTCTGCCTAGTGGTGC
CATCTGCTTCACTTACTGCCGGATACTTCTGGCAGCTAGAAAACAAGCCGTTCAGGTTGCCTCCCTCACC
ACCGGCATGGCAAGCCAGGCCTCTGAGACCCTGCAGGTGCCGAGGACTCCTAGGCCTGGCGTAGAGTCTG
CCGACTCACGGCGGCTGGCCACTAAACACTCAAGAAAGGCGCTGAAAGCTTCATTGACCTTGGGCATCTT
GCTGGGCATGTTCTTCGTAACATGGCTCCCATTTTTTGTGGCCAATATTGTCCAGGCGGTGTGCGACTGC
ATCTCACCAGGCCTGTTCGATGTGCTCACTTGGCTGGGGTATTGCAATTCCACTATGAACCCCATCATAT
ATCCCCTGTTCATGAGAGATTTCAAGCGAGCACTCGGAAGGTTTCTGCCATGCCCACGGTGCCCACGCGA
AAGGCAAGCAAGTCTGGCCTCCCCCTCACTCCGGACCTCCCATTCAGGACCCAGACCAGGACTTTCACTC
CAGCAAGTTCTGCCCCTGCCACTTCCTCCAGATTCAGACTCTGACTCCGATGCGGGTTCAGGTGGCTCTA
GCGGACTCCGGCTTACGGCCCAGCTTTTGCTTCCCGGGGAAGCAACTCAGGACCCACCATTGCCTACTCG
GGCTGCCGCCGCCGTCAATTTCTTCAACATTGATCCTGCAGAGCCAGAACTCAGACCGCATCCTCTGGGT
ATACCAACCAATATCGATACCGGTGGACGCACCCCACCCAGCCTGGGTCCCCAAGATGAGTCCTGCACCA
CCGCCAGCTCCTCCCTGGCCAAGGACACTTCATCGACCGGTGAGAACCTGTACTTCCAGCTAAGATTAGA
TAAAAGTAAAGTGATTAACAGCGCATTAGAGCTGCTTAATGAGGTCGGAATCGAAGGTTTAACAACCCGT
AAACTCGCCCAGAAGCTAGGTGTAGAGCAGCCTACATTGTATTGGCATGTAAAAAATAAGCGGGCTTTGC
TCGACGCCTTAGCCATTGAGATGTTAGATAGGCACCATACTCACTTTTGCCCTTTAGAAGGGGAAAGCTG
GCAAGATTTTTTACGTAATAACGCTAAAAGTTTTAGATGTGCTTTACTAAGTCATCGCGATGGAGCAAAA
GTACATTTAGGTACACGGCCTACAGAAAAACAGTATGAAACTCTCGAAAATCAATTAGCCTTTTTATGCC
AACAAGGTTTTTCACTAGAGAATGCATTATATGCACTCAGCGCTGTGGGGCATTTTACTTTAGGTTGCGT
ATTGGAAGATCAAGAGCATCAAGTCGCTAAAGAAGAAAGGGAAACACCTACTACTGATAGTATGCCGCCA
TTATTACGACAAGCTATCGAATTATTTGATCACCAAGGTGCAGAGCCAGCCTTCTTATTCGGCCTTGAAT
TGATCATATGCGGATTAGAAAAACAACTTAAATGTGAAAGTGGGTCCGCGTACAGCCGCGCGCGTACGAA
AAACAATTACGGGTCTACCATCGAGGGCCTGCTCGATCTCCCGGACGACGACGCCCCCGAAGAGGCGGGG
CTGGCGGCTCCGCGCCTGTCCTTTCTCCCCGCGGGACACACGCGCAGACTGTCGACGGCCCCCCCGACCG
ATGTCAGCCTGGGGGACGAGCTCCACTTAGACGGCGAGGACGTGGCGATGGCGCATGCCGACGCGCTAGA
CGATTTCGATCTGGACATGTTGGGGGACGGGGATTCCCCGGGTCCGGGATTTACCCCCCACGACTCCGCC
CCCTACGGCGCTCTGGATATGGCCGACTTCGAGTTTGAGCAGATGTTTACCGATGCCCTTGGAATTGACG
AGTACGGTGGGTAGTCTAGAGGGCCCGTTTAAACCCGCTGATCAGCCTCGACTGTGCCTTCTAGTTGCCA
GCCATCTGTTGTTTGCCCCTCCCCCGTGCCTTCCTTGACCCTGGAAGGTGCCACTCCCACTGTCCTTTCC
TAATAAAATGAGGAAATTGCATCGCATTGTCTGAGTAGGTGTCATTCTATTCTGGGGGGTGGGGTGGGGC
AGGACAGCAAGGGGGAGGATTGGGAAGACAATAGCAGGCATGCTGGGGATGCGGTGGGCTCTATGGCTTC
TGAGGCGGAAAGAACCAGCTGGGGCTCTAGGGGGTATCCCC
[124 nt withheld, positions 3822-3945]
C
[91 nt withheld, positions 3947-4037]
A
[49 nt withheld, positions 4039-4087]
CCTTTGACGTTGGAGTCCACGTTCTTT
[37 nt withheld, positions 4115-4151]
ACCCTATCTCGGTCTATTCTTTTGATTTATAAGGGATTTTGCCGATTTCGGCCTATTGGTTAAAAAATGA
GCTGATTTAACAAAAATTTAACGCGAATTAATTCTGTGGAATGTGTGTCAGTTAGGGTGTGGAAAGTCCC
CAGGCTCCCCAGCAGGCAGAAGTATGCAAAGCATGCATCTCAATTAGTCAGCAACCAGGTGTGGAAAGTC
CCCAGGCTCCCCAGCAGGCAGAAGTATGCAAAGCATGCATCTCAATTAGTCAGCAACCATAGTCCCGCCC
CTAACTCCGCCCATCCCGCCCCTAACTCCGCCCAGTTCCGCCCATTCTCCGCCCCATGGCTGACTAATTT
TTTTTATTTATGCAGAGGCCGAGGCCGCCTCTGCCTCTGAGCTATTCCAGAAGTAGTGAGGAGGCTTTTT
TGGAGGCCTAGGCTTTTGCAAAAAGCTCCCGGGAGCTTGTATATCCATTTTCGGATCTGATCAAGAGACA
GGATGAGGATCGTTTCGCATGATTGAACAAGATGGATTGCACGCAGGTTCTCCGGCCGCTTGGGTGGAGA
GGCTATTCGGCTATGACTGGGCACAACAGACAATCGGCTGCTCTGATGCCGCCGTGTTCCGGCTGTCAGC
GCAGGGGCGCCCGGTTCTTTTTGTCAAGACCGACCTGTCCGGTGCCCTGAATGAACTGCAGGACGAGGCA
GCGCGGCTATCGTGGCTGGCCACGACGGGCGTTCCTTGCGCAGCTGTGCTCGACGTTGTCACTGAAGCGG
GAAGGGACTGGCTGCTATTGGGCGAAGTGCCGGGGCAGGATCTCCTGTCATCTCACCTTGCTCCTGCCGA
GAAAGTATCCATCATGGCTGATGCAATGCGGCGGCTGCATACGCTTGATCCGGCTACCTGCCCATTCGAC
CACCAAGCGAAACATCGCATCGAGCGAGCACGTACTCGGATGGAAGCCGGTCTTGTCGATCAGGATGATC
TGGACGAAGAGCATCAGGGGCTCGCGCCAGCCGAACTGTTCGCCAGGCTCAAGGCGCGCATGCCCGACGG
CGAGGATCTCGTCGTGACCCATGGCGATGCCTGCTTGCCGAATATCATGGTGGAAAATGGCCGCTTTTCT
GGATTCATCGACTGTGGCCGGCTGGGTGTGGCGGACCGCTATCAGGACATAGCGTTGGCTACCCGTGATA
TTGCTGAAGAGCTTGGCGGCGAATGGGCTGACCGCTTCCTCGTGCTTTACGGTATCGCCGCTCCCGATTC
GCAGCGCATCGCCTTCTATCGCCTTCTTGACGAGTTCTTCTGAGCGGGACTCTGGGGTTCGAAATGACCG
ACCAAGCGACGCCCAACCTGCCATCACGAGATTTCGATTCCACCGCCGCCTTCTATGAAAGGTTGGGCTT
CGGAATCGTTTTCCGGGACGCCGGCTGGATGATCCTCCAGCGCGGGGATCTCATGCTGGAGTTCTTCGCC
CACCCCAACTTGTTTATTGCAGCTTATAATGGTTACAAATAAAGCAATAGCATCACAAATTTCACAAATA
AAGCATTTTTTTCACTGCATTCTAGTTGTGGTTTGTCCAAACTCATCAATGTATCTTATCATGTCTGTAT
ACCGTCGACCTCTAGCTAGAGCTTGGCGTAATCATGGTCATAGCTGTTTCCTGTGTGAAATTGTTATCCG
CTCACAATTCCACACAACATACGAGCCGGAAGCATAAAGTGTAAAGCCTGGGGTGCCTAATGAGTGAGCT
AACTCACATTAATTGCGTTGCGCTCACTGCCCGCTTTCCAGTCGGGAAACCTGTCGTGCCAGCTGCATTA
ATGAATCGGCCAACGCGCGGGGAGAGGCGGTTTGCGTATTGGGCGCTCTTCCGCTTCCTCGCTCACTGAC
TCGCTGCGCTCGGTCGTTCGGCTGCGGCGAGCGGTATCAGCTCACTCAAAGGCGGTAATACGGTTATCCA
CAGAATCAGGGGATAACGCAGGAAAGAACATGTGAGCAAAAGGCCAGCAAAAGGCCAGGAACCGTAAAAA
GGCCGCGTTGCTGGCGTTTTTCCATAGGCTCCGCCCCCCTGACGAGCATCACAAAAATCGACGCTCAAGT
CAGAGGTGGCGAAACCCGACAGGACTATAAAGATACCAGGCGTTTCCCCCTGGAAGCTCCCTCGTGCGCT
CTCCTGTTCCGACCCTGCCGCTTACCGGATACCTGTCCGCCTTTCTCCCTTCGGGAAGCGTGGCGCTTTC
TCATAGCTCACGCTGTAGGTATCTCAGTTCGGTGTAGGTCGTTCGCTCCAAGCTGGGCTGTGTGCACGAA
CCCCCCGTTCAGCCCGACCGCTGCGCCTTATCCGGTAACTATCGTCTTGAGTCCAACCCGGTAAGACACG
ACTTATCGCCACTGGCAGCAGCCACTGGTAACAGGATTAGCAGAGCGAGGTATGTAGGCGGTGCTACAGA
GTTCTTGAAGTGGTGGCCTAACTACGGCTACACTAGAAGAACAGTATTTGGTATCTGCGCTCTGCTGAAG
CCAGTTACCTTCGGAAAAAGAGTTGGTAGCTCTTGATCCGGCAAACAAACCACCGCTGGTAGCGGTGGTT
TTTTTGTTTGCAAGCAGCAGATTACGCGCAGAAAAAAAGGATCTCAAGAAGATCCTTTGATCTTTTCTAC
GGGGTCTGACGCTCAGTGGAACGAAAACTCACGTTAAGGGATTTTGGTCATGAGATTATCAAAAAGGATC
TTCACCTAGATCCTTTTAAATTAAAAATGAAGTTTTAAATCAATCTAAAGTATATATGAGTAAACTTGGT
CTGACAGTTACCAATGCTTAATCAGTGAGGCACCTATCTCAGCGATCTGTCTATTTCGTTCATCCATAGT
TGCCTGACTCCCCGTCGTGTAGATAACTACGATACGGGAGGGCTTACCATCTGGCCCCAGTGCTGCAATG
ATACCGCGAGACCCACGCTCACCGGCTCCAGATTTATCAGCAATAAACCAGCCAGCCGGAAGGGCCGAGC
GCAGAAGTGGTCCTGCAACTTTATCCGCCTCCATCCAGTCTATTAATTGTTGCCGGGAAGCTAGAGTAAG
TAGTTCGCCAGTTAATAGTTTGCGCAACGTTGTTGCCATTGCTACAGGCATCGTGGTGTCACGCTCGTCG
TTTGGTATGGCTTCATTCAGCTCCGGTTCCCAACGATCAAGGCGAGTTACATGATCCCCCATGTTGTGCA
AAAAAGCGGTTAGCTCCTTCGGTCCTCCGATCGTTGTCAGAAGTAAGTTGGCCGCAGTGTTATCACTCAT
GGTTATGGCAGCACTGCATAATTCTCTTACTGTCATGCCATCCGTAAGATGCTTTTCTGTGACTGGTGAG
TACTCAACCAAGTCATTCTGAGAATAGTGTATGCGGCGACCGAGTTGCTCTTGCCCGGCGTCAATACGGG
ATAATACCGCGCCACATAGCAGAACTTTAAAAGTGCTCATCATTGGAAAACGTTCTTCGGGGCGAAAACT
CTCAAGGATCTTACCGCTGTTGAGATCCAGTTCGATGTAACCCACTCGTGCACCCAACTGATCTTCAGCA
TCTTTTACTTTCACCAGCGTTTCTGGGTGAGCAAAAACAGGAAGGCAAAATGCCGCAAAAAAGGGAATAA
GGGCGACACGGAAATGTTGAATACTCATACTCTTCCTTTTTCAATATTATTGAAGCATTTATCAGGGTTA
TTGTCTCATGAGCGGATACATATTTGAATGTATTTAGAAAAATAAACAAATAGGGGTTCCGCGCACATTT
CCCCGAAAAGTGCCACCTGACGTC
