>Addgene plasmid #66414 | HTR6-Tango | depositor partial sequence | sequence record 113441 | empty Tango
GACGGATCGGGAGATCTCCCGATCCCCTATGGTGCACTCTCAGTACAATCTGCTCTGATGCCGCATAGTT
AAGCCAGTATCTGCTCCCTGCTTGTGTGTTGGAGGTCGCTGAGTAGTGCGCGAGCAAAATTTAAGCTACA
ACAAGGCAAGGCTTGACCGACAATTGCATGAAGAATCTGCTTAGGGTTAGGCGTTTTGCGCTGCTTCGCG
ATGTACGGGCCAGATATACGCGTTGACATTGATTATTGACTAGTTATTAATAGTAATCAATTACGGGGTC
ATTAGTTCATAGCCCATATATGGAGTTCCGCGTTACATAACTTACGGTAAATGGCCCGCCTGGCTGACCG
CCCAACGACCCCCGCCCATTGACGTCAATAATGACGTATGTTCCCATAGTAACGCCAATAGGGACTTTCC
ATTGACGTCAATGGGTGGAGTATTTACGGTAAACTGCCCACTTGGCAGTACATCAAGTGTATCATATGCC
AAGTACGCCCCCTATTGACGTCAATGACGGTAAATGGCCCGCCTGGCATTATGCCCAGTACATGACCTTA
TGGGACTTTCCTACTTGGCAGTACATCTACGTATTAGTCATCGCTATTACCATGGTGATGCGGTTTTGGC
AGTACATCAATGGGCGTGGATAGCGGTTTGACTCACGGGGATTTCCAAGTCTCCACCCCATTGACGTCAA
TGGGAGTTTGTTTTGGCACCAAAATCAACGGGACTTTCCAAAATGTCGTAACAACTCCGCCCCATTGACG
CAAATGGGCGGTAGGCGTGTACGGTGGGAGGTCTATATAAGCAGAGCTCTCTGGCTAACTAGAGAACCCA
CTGCTTACTGGCTTATCGAAATTAATACGACTCACTATAGGGAGACCCAAGCTGGCTAGCGTTTAAACTT
AAGCTTGGTACCGAGCTCGGATCCACTAGTCCAGTGTGGTGGAATTCTGCAGATATCCAGCACAGTGGCG
GCCGCGCCACCATGAAGACGATCATCGCCCTGAGCTACATCTTCTGCCTGGTATTCGCCGACTACAAGGA
CGATGATGACGCCAGCATCGATACCGGTGGACGCACCCCACCCAGCCTGGGTCCCCAAGATGAGTCCTGC
ACCACCGCCAGCTCCTCCCTGGCCAAGGACACTTCATCGACCGGTGAGAACCTGTACTTCCAGCTAAGAT
TAGATAAAAGTAAAGTGATTAACAGCGCATTAGAGCTGCTTAATGAGGTCGGAATCGAAGGTTTAACAAC
CCGTAAACTCGCCCAGAAGCTAGGTGTAGAGCAGCCTACATTGTATTGGCATGTAAAAAATAAGCGGGCT
TTGCTCGACGCCTTAGCCATTGAGATGTTAGATAGGCACCATACTCACTTTTGCCCTTTAGAAGGGGAAA
GCTGGCAAGATTTTTTACGTAATAACGCTAAAAGTTTTAGATGTGCTTTACTAAGTCATCGCGATGGAGC
AAAAGTACATTTAGGTACACGGCCTACAGAAAAACAGTATGAAACTCTCGAAAATCAATTAGCCTTTTTA
TGCCAACAAGGTTTTTCACTAGAGAATGCATTATATGCACTCAGCGCTGTGGGGCATTTTACTTTAGGTT
GCGTATTGGAAGATCAAGAGCATCAAGTCGCTAAAGAAGAAAGGGAAACACCTACTACTGATAGTATGCC
GCCATTATTACGACAAGCTATCGAATTATTTGATCACCAAGGTGCAGAGCCAGCCTTCTTATTCGGCCTT
GAATTGATCATATGCGGATTAGAAAAACAACTTAAATGTGAAAGTGGGTCCGCGTACAGCCGCGCGCGTA
CGAAAAACAATTACGGGTCTACCATCGAGGGCCTGCTCGATCTCCCGGACGACGACGCCCCCGAAGAGGC
GGGGCTGGCGGCTCCGCGCCTGTCCTTTCTCCCCGCGGGACACACGCGCAGACTGTCGACGGCCCCCCCG
ACCGATGTCAGCCTGGGGGACGAGCTCCACTTAGACGGCGAGGACGTGGCGATGGCGCATGCCGACGCGC
TAGACGATTTCGATCTGGACATGTTGGGGGACGGGGATTCCCCGGGTCCGGGATTTACCCCCCACGACTC
CGCCCCCTACGGCGCTCTGGATATGGCCGACTTCGAGTTTGAGCAGATGTTTACCGATGCCCTTGGAATT
GACGAGTACGGTGGGTAGCTCGAGTCTAGAGGGCCCGTTTAAACCCGCTGATCAGCCTCGACTGTGCCTT
CTAGTTGCCAGCCATCTGTTGTTTGCCCCTCCCCCGTGCCTTCCTTGACCCTGGAAGGTGCCACTCCCAC
TGTCCTTTCCTAATAAAATGAGGAAATTGCATCGCATTGTCTGAGTAGGTGTCATTCTATTCTGGGGGGT
GGGGTGGGGCAGGACAGCAAGGGGGAGGATTGGGAAGACAATAGCAGGCATGCTGGGGATGCGGTGGGCT
CTATGGCTTCTGAGGCGGAAAGAACCAGCTGGGGCTCTAGGGGGTATCCCC
[124 nt withheld, positions 2502-2625]
C
[91 nt withheld, positions 2627-2717]
A
[49 nt withheld, positions 2719-2767]
CCTTTGACGTTGGAGTCCACGTTCTTT
[37 nt withheld, positions 2795-2831]
ACCCTATCTCGGTCTATTCTTTTGATTTATAAGGGATTTTGCCGATTTCGGCCTATTGGTTAAAAAATGA
GCTGATTTAACAAAAATTTAACGCGAATTAATTCTGTGGAATGTGTGTCAGTTAGGGTGTGGAAAGTCCC
CAGGCTCCCCAGCAGGCAGAAGTATGCAAAGCATGCATCTCAATTAGTCAGCAACCAGGTGTGGAAAGTC
CCCAGGCTCCCCAGCAGGCAGAAGTATGCAAAGCATGCATCTCAATTAGTCAGCAACCATAGTCCCGCCC
CTAACTCCGCCCATCCCGCCCCTAACTCCGCCCAGTTCCGCCCATTCTCCGCCCCATGGCTGACTAATTT
TTTTTATTTATGCAGAGGCCGAGGCCGCCTCTGCCTCTGAGCTATTCCAGAAGTAGTGAGGAGGCTTTTT
TGGAGGCCTAGGCTTTTGCAAAAAGCTCCCGGGAGCTTGTATATCCATTTTCGGATCTGATCAAGAGACA
GGATGAGGATCGTTTCGCATGATTGAACAAGATGGATTGCACGCAGGTTCTCCGGCCGCTTGGGTGGAGA
GGCTATTCGGCTATGACTGGGCACAACAGACAATCGGCTGCTCTGATGCCGCCGTGTTCCGGCTGTCAGC
GCAGGGGCGCCCGGTTCTTTTTGTCAAGACCGACCTGTCCGGTGCCCTGAATGAACTGCAGGACGAGGCA
GCGCGGCTATCGTGGCTGGCCACGACGGGCGTTCCTTGCGCAGCTGTGCTCGACGTTGTCACTGAAGCGG
GAAGGGACTGGCTGCTATTGGGCGAAGTGCCGGGGCAGGATCTCCTGTCATCTCACCTTGCTCCTGCCGA
GAAAGTATCCATCATGGCTGATGCAATGCGGCGGCTGCATACGCTTGATCCGGCTACCTGCCCATTCGAC
CACCAAGCGAAACATCGCATCGAGCGAGCACGTACTCGGATGGAAGCCGGTCTTGTCGATCAGGATGATC
TGGACGAAGAGCATCAGGGGCTCGCGCCAGCCGAACTGTTCGCCAGGCTCAAGGCGCGCATGCCCGACGG
CGAGGATCTCGTCGTGACCCATGGCGATGCCTGCTTGCCGAATATCATGGTGGAAAATGGCCGCTTTTCT
GGATTCATCGACTGTGGCCGGCTGGGTGTGGCGGACCGCTATCAGGACATAGCGTTGGCTACCCGTGATA
TTGCTGAAGAGCTTGGCGGCGAATGGGCTGACCGCTTCCTCGTGCTTTACGGTATCGCCGCTCCCGATTC
GCAGCGCATCGCCTTCTATCGCCTTCTTGACGAGTTCTTCTGAGCGGGACTCTGGGGTTCGAAATGACCG
ACCAAGCGACGCCCAACCTGCCATCACGAGATTTCGATTCCACCGCCGCCTTCTATGAAAGGTTGGGCTT
CGGAATCGTTTTCCGGGACGCCGGCTGGATGATCCTCCAGCGCGGGGATCTCATGCTGGAGTTCTTCGCC
CACCCCAACTTGTTTATTGCAGCTTATAATGGTTACAAATAAAGCAATAGCATCACAAATTTCACAAATA
AAGCATTTTTTTCACTGCATTCTAGTTGTGGTTTGTCCAAACTCATCAATGTATCTTATCATGTCTGTAT
ACCGTCGACCTCTAGCTAGAGCTTGGCGTAATCATGGTCATAGCTGTTTCCTGTGTGAAATTGTTATCCG
CTCACAATTCCACACAACATACGAGCCGGAAGCATAAAGTGTAAAGCCTGGGGTGCCTAATGAGTGAGCT
AACTCACATTAATTGCGTTGCGCTCACTGCCCGCTTTCCAGTCGGGAAACCTGTCGTGCCAGCTGCATTA
ATGAATCGGCCAACGCGCGGGGAGAGGCGGTTTGCGTATTGGGCGCTCTTCCGCTTCCTCGCTCACTGAC
TCGCTGCGCTCGGTCGTTCGGCTGCGGCGAGCGGTATCAGCTCACTCAAAGGCGGTAATACGGTTATCCA
CAGAATCAGGGGATAACGCAGGAAAGAACATGTGAGCAAAAGGCCAGCAAAAGGCCAGGAACCGTAAAAA
GGCCGCGTTGCTGGCGTTTTTCCATAGGCTCCGCCCCCCTGACGAGCATCACAAAAATCGACGCTCAAGT
CAGAGGTGGCGAAACCCGACAGGACTATAAAGATACCAGGCGTTTCCCCCTGGAAGCTCCCTCGTGCGCT
CTCCTGTTCCGACCCTGCCGCTTACCGGATACCTGTCCGCCTTTCTCCCTTCGGGAAGCGTGGCGCTTTC
TCATAGCTCACGCTGTAGGTATCTCAGTTCGGTGTAGGTCGTTCGCTCCAAGCTGGGCTGTGTGCACGAA
CCCCCCGTTCAGCCCGACCGCTGCGCCTTATCCGGTAACTATCGTCTTGAGTCCAACCCGGTAAGACACG
ACTTATCGCCACTGGCAGCAGCCACTGGTAACAGGATTAGCAGAGCGAGGTATGTAGGCGGTGCTACAGA
GTTCTTGAAGTGGTGGCCTAACTACGGCTACACTAGAAGAACAGTATTTGGTATCTGCGCTCTGCTGAAG
CCAGTTACCTTCGGAAAAAGAGTTGGTAGCTCTTGATCCGGCAAACAAACCACCGCTGGTAGCGGTTTTT
TTGTTTGCAAGCAGCAGATTACGCGCAGAAAAAAAGGATCTCAAGAAGATCCTTTGATCTTTTCTACGGG
GTCTGACGCTCAGTGGAACGAAAACTCACGTTAAGGGATTTTGGTCATGAGATTATCAAAAAGGATCTTC
ACCTAGATCCTTTTAAATTAAAAATGAAGTTTTAAATCAATCTAAAGTATATATGAGTAAACTTGGTCTG
ACAGTTACCAATGCTTAATCAGTGAGGCACCTATCTCAGCGATCTGTCTATTTCGTTCATCCATAGTTGC
CTGACTCCCCGTCGTGTAGATAACTACGATACGGGAGGGCTTACCATCTGGCCCCAGTGCTGCAATGATA
CCGCGAGACCCACGCTCACCGGCTCCAGATTTATCAGCAATAAACCAGCCAGCCGGAAGGGCCGAGCGCA
GAAGTGGTCCTGCAACTTTATCCGCCTCCATCCAGTCTATTAATTGTTGCCGGGAAGCTAGAGTAAGTAG
TTCGCCAGTTAATAGTTTGCGCAACGTTGTTGCCATTGCTACAGGCATCGTGGTGTCACGCTCGTCGTTT
GGTATGGCTTCATTCAGCTCCGGTTCCCAACGATCAAGGCGAGTTACATGATCCCCCATGTTGTGCAAAA
AAGCGGTTAGCTCCTTCGGTCCTCCGATCGTTGTCAGAAGTAAGTTGGCCGCAGTGTTATCACTCATGGT
TATGGCAGCACTGCATAATTCTCTTACTGTCATGCCATCCGTAAGATGCTTTTCTGTGACTGGTGAGTAC
TCAACCAAGTCATTCTGAGAATAGTGTATGCGGCGACCGAGTTGCTCTTGCCCGGCGTCAATACGGGATA
ATACCGCGCCACATAGCAGAACTTTAAAAGTGCTCATCATTGGAAAACGTTCTTCGGGGCGAAAACTCTC
AAGGATCTTACCGCTGTTGAGATCCAGTTCGATGTAACCCACTCGTGCACCCAACTGATCTTCAGCATCT
TTTACTTTCACCAGCGTTTCTGGGTGAGCAAAAACAGGAAGGCAAAATGCCGCAAAAAAGGGAATAAGGG
CGACACGGAAATGTTGAATACTCATACTCTTCCTTTTTCAATATTATTGAAGCATTTATCAGGGTTATTG
TCTCATGAGCGGATACATATTTGAATGTATTTAGAAAAATAAACAAATAGGGGTTCCGCGCACATTTCCC
CGAAAAGTGCCACCTGACGTC
