>Addgene plasmid #66414 | HTR6-Tango | depositor partial sequence | sequence record 113442 | HTR6
ATGGTGCCCGAGCCGGGCCCAACTGCTAACAGCACCCCAGCTTGGGGGGCTGGTCCTCCAAGCGCCCCAG
GTGGCAGTGGTTGGGTTGCTGCAGCATTGTGCGTGGTTATCGCCCTGACAGCTGCCGCAAACAGCCTGCT
CATTGCTCTTATTTGTACCCAACCCGCACTCCGGAATACGTCTAATTTTTTCCTGGTCTCACTGTTCACG
AGCGACCTTATGGTCGGGCTCGTAGTCATGCCTCCTGCTATGTTGAACGCCCTGTATGGGAGATGGGTCC
TGGCAAGGGGTCTTTGCCTTCTGTGGACCGCATTTGACGTCATGTGCTGTAGTGCCAGCATCTTGAACCT
CTGTTTGATTAGTCTGGATAGATATCTGCTGATTCTGAGCCCACTTAGATACAAGCTGCGGATGACTCCG
CTCCGGGCCCTCGCTTTGGTGCTGGGCGCCTGGTCTCTGGCAGCACTGGCTTCATTCTTGCCTTTGCTGC
TGGGCTGGCACGAATTGGGGCACGCAAGGCCGCCAGTTCCAGGCCAGTGTAGGCTGCTTGCCTCCCTGCC
CTTCGTGTTGGTGGCTTCCGGCCTCACATTCTTTCTGCCTAGTGGTGCCATCTGCTTCACTTACTGCCGG
ATACTTCTGGCAGCTAGAAAACAAGCCGTTCAGGTTGCCTCCCTCACCACCGGCATGGCAAGCCAGGCCT
CTGAGACCCTGCAGGTGCCGAGGACTCCTAGGCCTGGCGTAGAGTCTGCCGACTCACGGCGGCTGGCCAC
TAAACACTCAAGAAAGGCGCTGAAAGCTTCATTGACCTTGGGCATCTTGCTGGGCATGTTCTTCGTAACA
TGGCTCCCATTTTTTGTGGCCAATATTGTCCAGGCGGTGTGCGACTGCATCTCACCAGGCCTGTTCGATG
TGCTCACTTGGCTGGGGTATTGCAATTCCACTATGAACCCCATCATATATCCCCTGTTCATGAGAGATTT
CAAGCGAGCACTCGGAAGGTTTCTGCCATGCCCACGGTGCCCACGCGAAAGGCAAGCAAGTCTGGCCTCC
CCCTCACTCCGGACCTCCCATTCAGGACCCAGACCAGGACTTTCACTCCAGCAAGTTCTGCCCCTGCCAC
TTCCTCCAGATTCAGACTCTGACTCCGATGCGGGTTCAGGTGGCTCTAGCGGACTCCGGCTTACGGCCCA
GCTTTTGCTTCCCGGGGAAGCAACTCAGGACCCACCATTGCCTACTCGGGCTGCCGCCGCCGTCAATTTC
TTCAACATTGATCCTGCAGAGCCAGAACTCAGACCGCATCCTCTGGGTATACCAACCAAT
