>Addgene plasmid #66414 | HTR6-Tango | addgene partial sequence | sequence record 120411 | Tet-R 5'-GGCGAGTTTACGGGTTGTTA-3'
GCTCTAATGCGCTGTTAATCACTTTACTTTTATCTAATCTTAGCTGGAAGTACAGGTTCTCACCGGTCGA
TGAAGTGTCCTTGGCCAGGGAGGAGCTGGCGGTGGTGCAGGACTCATCTTGGGGACCCAGGCTGGGTGGG
GTGCGTCCACCGGTATCGATATTGGTTGGTATACCCAGAGGATGCGGTCTGAGTTCTGGCTCTGCAGGAT
CAATGTTGAAGAAATTGACGGCGGCGGCAGCCCGAGTAGGCAATGGTGGGTCCTGAGTTGCTTCCCCGGG
AAGCAAAAGCTGGGCCGTAAGCCGGAGTCCGCTAGAGCCACCTGAACCCGCATCGGAGTCAGAGTCTGAA
TCTGGAGGAAGTGGCAGGGGCAGAACTTGCTGGAGTGAAAGTCCTGGTCTGGGTCCTGAATGGGAGGTCC
GGAGTGAGGGGGAGGCCAGACTTGCTTGCCTTTCGCGTGGGCACCGTGGGCATGGCAGAAACCTTCCGAG
TGCTCGCTTGAAATCTCTCATGAACAGGGGATATATGATGGGGTTCATAGTGGAATTGCAATACCCCAGC
CAAGTGAGCACATCGAACAGGCCTGGTGAGATGCAGTCGCACACCGCCTGGACAATATTGGCCACAAAAA
ATGGGAGCCATGTTACGAAGAACATGCCCAGCAAGATGCCCAAGGTCAATGAAGCTTTCAGCGCCTTTCT
TGAGTGTTTAGTGGCCAGCCGCCGTGAGTCGGCAGACTCTACGCCAGGCCTAGGAGTCCTCGGCACCTGC
AGGGTCTCAGAGGCCTGGCTTGCCATGCCGGTGGTGAGGGAGGCAACCTGAACGGCTTGTTTTCTAGCTG
CCAGAAGTATCCGGCAGTAAGTGAAGCAGATGGCACCACTAGGCAGAAAGAATGTGAGGCCGGAAGCCAC
CAACACGAAGGGCAGGGAGGCAAGCAGCCTACACTGGCCTGGAACTGGCGGCCTTGCGTGCCCCAATTCG
TGCCAGCCCAGCAGCAAAGGCAAGAATGAAGCCAGTGCTGCCAGAGACC
