>Addgene plasmid #66414 | HTR6-Tango | addgene partial sequence | sequence record 120412 | CMV-F 5'-CGCAAATGGGCGGTAGGCGTG-3'
GCTCTCTGGCTAACTAGAGAACCCACTGCTTACTGGCTTATCGAAATTAATACGACTCACTATAGGGAGA
CCCAAGCTGGCTAGCGTTTAAACTTAAGCTTGGTACCGAGCTCGGATCCACTAGTCCAGTGTGGTGGAAT
TCTGCAGATATCCAGCACAGTGGCGGCCGCGCCACCATGAAGACGATCATCGCCCTGAGCTACATCTTCT
GCCTGGTATTCGCCGACTACAAGGACGATGATGACGCCAGCATCGATATGGTGCCCGAGCCGGGCCCAAC
TGCTAACAGCACCCCAGCTTGGGGGGCTGGTCCTCCAAGCGCCCCAGGTGGCAGTGGTTGGGTTGCTGCA
GCATTGTGCGTGGTTATCGCCCTGACAGCTGCCGCAAACAGCCTGCTCATTGCTCTTATTTGTACCCAAC
CCGCACTCCGGAATACGTCTAATTTTTTCCTGGTCTCACTGTTCACGAGCGACCTTATGGTCGGGCTCGT
AGTCATGCCTCCTGCTATGTTGAACGCCCTGTATGGGAGATGGGTCCTGGCAAGGGGTCTTTGCCTTCTG
TGGACCGCATTTGACGTCATGTGCTGTAGTGCCAGCATCTTGAACCTCTGTTTGATTAGTCTGGATAGAT
ATCTGCTGATTCTGAGCCCACTTAGATACAAGCTGCGGATGACTCCGCTCCGGGCCCTCGCTTTGGTGCT
GGGCGCCTGGTCTCTGGCAGCACTGGCTTCATTCTTGCCTTTGCTGCTGGGCTGGCACGAATTGGGGCAC
GCAAGGCCGCCAGTTCCAGGCCAGTGTAGGCTGCTTGCCTCCCTGCCCTTCGTGTTGGTGGCTTCCGGCC
TCACATTCTTTCTGCCTAGTGGTGCCATCTGCTTCACTTACTGCCGGATACTTCTGGCA
